Addgene plasmid #204162: pRegev_S2
Purpose: Single reporter with secondary structure from splicing library.
Depositing lab: Oded Regev. Depositing organization: New York University. Publication: Deciphering RNA splicing logic with interpretable machine learning. Liao SE, Sudarshan M, Regev O. Proc Natl Acad Sci U S A. 2023 Oct 10;120(41):e2221165120. doi: 10.1073/pnas.2221165120. Epub 2023 Oct 5. PubMed 37796983.
Backbone
  Vector backbone: pRegev_ExonSkip_LandingPad
  Backbone manufacturer: Regev Group (NYU)
  Total vector size (bp): 8612
  Vector type: Mammalian Expression, Synthetic Biology
  Selectable markers: Zeocin
Growth in bacteria
  Bacterial resistance: Ampicillin, 100 μg/mL
  Growth temperature: 37°C
  Growth strain: DH5alpha
  Copy number: Unknown
Gene/Insert
  Gene/Insert name: S2 exon in beta globin splicing minigene
  Species: Synthetic
  Insert size (bp): 76
  Promoter: Truncated CAG
  Cloning method: Gibson Cloning
  Sequencing primers: 5′ T7; 3′ BGH Reverse
Resource information
  A portion of this plasmid was derived from a plasmid made by: Minigene design from Kristen Lynch (SA Smith and KW Lynch, "Cell-based splicing of minigenes." (2014)). Backbone design modified from Georg Seelig (AB Rosenberg et al, "Learning the sequence determinants of alternative splicing from millions of random sequences." (2015)).
Terms and licenses: Academic/Nonprofit Terms; Industry Terms: Not Available to Industry
How to cite: pRegev_S2 was a gift from Oded Regev (Addgene plasmid # 204162 ; http://n2t.net/addgene:204162 ; RRID:Addgene_204162)
