[The description below was written by a language model from this plasmid's Addgene catalogue record and pLannotate feature annotations shown in this document.]
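Description:
pRegev_S2 is a mammalian expression and synthetic-biology plasmid of about 8.6 kb, built on the pRegev_ExonSkip_LandingPad backbone, that carries a single exon-skipping splicing reporter. It is propagated in E. coli through a high-copy ColE1/pUC-type origin with ampicillin selection (AmpR under its own bla promoter), and it also contains an f1 origin. For selection in mammalian cells, a BleoR (Sh ble) gene confers Zeocin resistance. It sits behind tandem SV40 and EM7 promoters and is followed by an SV40 poly(A) signal, so the marker could in principle be expressed in both mammalian and bacterial hosts.

The payload is a beta-globin splicing minigene driven by a truncated CAG promoter, annotated as the chicken β-actin promoter plus the chimeric β-actin/β-globin intron, without a CMV enhancer annotation. Downstream of a T7 promoter site (used as a sequencing primer site), two HBB-derived exon fragments flank β-globin intron fragments, and the transcript ends at a bGH poly(A) signal. The 76 bp synthetic S2 exon, assembled by Gibson cloning, is not annotated separately. It presumably lies in the unannotated gap between the intron fragments, where its inclusion or skipping can be measured. According to the record, S2 is an individual reporter with secondary structure taken from a splicing library, consistent with use in validating how exon sequence and RNA structure influence splicing outcomes.

A divergently oriented EF-1α promoter drives EGFP. The record does not state its purpose, though it would plausibly mark transfected or integrated cells. The backbone name suggests landing-pad integration, but no recombinase sites are annotated.
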