Features (pLannotate 1.2.2; 25 found; start..end, strand, type, name):
     44..763     -  CDS            EGFP: the original enhanced GFP (Yang et al., 1996) mammalian codon-optimized
    771..1949    -  promoter       EF-1α promoter: strong constitutive promoter for human elongation factor EF-1α
   1980..2257    +  promoter       chicken β-actin promoter: No description available
   2258..3231    +  intron         chimeric intron: chimera between introns from chicken β-actin and rabbit β-globin
   3247..3265    +  promoter       T7 promoter: promoter for bacteriophage T7 RNA polymerase
   3297..3392    +  CDS            HBB (fragment): HBB_GORGO - Experimental evidence at protein level: Swiss-Prot protein existence level 1. Involved in oxygen transport from the lung to the various peripheral tissues. From Gorilla gorilla gorilla (Western lowland gorilla).
   3393..3479    +  intron         chimeric intron (fragment): chimera between introns from human β-globin and immunoglobulin heavy chain genes
   3598..3680    +  intron         β-globin intron (fragment): internally truncated intron from human β-globin
   4051..4441    +  intron         β-globin intron (fragment): internally truncated intron from human β-globin
   4445..4567    +  CDS            HBB: HBB_COLGU - Experimental evidence at transcript level: Swiss-Prot protein existence level 2. Involved in oxygen transport from the lung to the various peripheral tissues. From Colobus guereza (Mantled guereza) (Eastern black-and-white colobus monkey).
   4637..4861    +  polyA_signal   bGH poly(A) signal: bovine growth hormone polyadenylation signal
   4865..4886    +  promoter       SV40 promoter (fragment): SV40 enhancer and early promoter
   4907..5335    +  rep_origin     f1 ori (sequence partly withheld): f1 bacteriophage origin of replication; arrow indicates direction of (+) strand synthesis
   5349..5678    +  promoter       SV40 promoter: SV40 enhancer and early promoter
   5726..5773    +  promoter       EM7 promoter: synthetic bacterial promoter&nbsp
   5792..6166    +  CDS            BleoR: antibiotic-binding protein; Sh ble from Streptoalloteichus hindustanus; confers resistance to bleomycin, phleomycin, and Zeocin™
   6176..6301    +  CDS            ble (fragment): BLE_KLEPN - Experimental evidence at protein level: Swiss-Prot protein existence level 1. Binding protein with a strong affinity to the bleomycin family of antibiotics. Binds to CL990; an antimitotic-antibiotic compound. From Klebsiella pneumoniae.
   6296..6417    +  polyA_signal   SV40 poly(A) signal: SV40 polyadenylation signal
   6490..6506    -  protein_bind   lac operator: The lac repressor binds to the lac operator to inhibit transcription in E. coli. This inhibition can be relieved by adding lactose or isopropyl-β-D-thiogalactopyranoside (IPTG). lac repressor encoded by lacI
   6514..6544    -  promoter       lac promoter: promoter for the E. coli lac operon
   6559..6580    -  protein_bind   CAP binding site: CAP binding activates transcription in the presence of cAMP. E. coli catabolite activator protein
   6593..6685    -  CDS            lacI (fragment): lac repressor; lacI; The lac repressor binds to the lac operator to inhibit transcription in E. coli. This inhibition can be relieved by adding lactose or isopropyl-β-D-thiogalactopyranoside (IPTG).
   6868..7456    -  rep_origin     ori: high-copy-number ColE1/pMB1/pBR322/pUC origin of replication
   7627..8487    -  CDS            AmpR: β-lactamase; bla; confers resistance to ampicillin, carbenicillin, and related antibiotics
   8488..8592    -  promoter       AmpR promoter: bla
>Addgene plasmid #204162 | pRegev_S2 | addgene full sequence | sequence record 405021 | Addgene Partial NGS Result
CCACCTGACGTCGACGGATCGGGAGATCCCAGTGTGGTGGTACTTACTTGTACAGCTCGTCCATGCCGAG
AGTGATCCCGGCGGCGGTCACGAACTCCAGCAGGACCATGTGATCGCGCTTCTCGTTGGGGTCTTTGCTC
AGGGCGGACTGGGTGCTCAGGTAGTGGTTGTCGGGCAGCAGCACGGGGCCGTCGCCGATGGGGGTGTTCT
GCTGGTAGTGGTCGGCGAGCTGCACGCTGCCGTCCTCGATGTTGTGGCGGATCTTGAAGTTCGCCTTGAT
GCCGTTCTTCTGCTTGTCGGCCATGATATAGACGTTGTGGCTGTTGTAGTTGTACTCCAGCTTGTGCCCC
AGGATGTTGCCGTCCTCCTTGAAGTCGATGCCCTTCAGCTCGATGCGGTTCACCAGGGTGTCGCCCTCGA
ACTTCACCTCGGCGCGGGTCTTGTAGTTGCCGTCGTCCTTGAAGAAGATGGTGCGCTCCTGGACGTAGCC
TTCGGGCATGGCGGACTTGAAGAAGTCGTGCTGCTTCATGTGGTCGGGGTAGCGGCTGAAGCACTGCACG
CCGTAGGTCAGGGTGGTCACGAGGGTGGGCCAGGGCACGGGCAGCTTGCCGGTGGTGCAGATGAACTTCA
GGGTCAGCTTGCCGTAGGTGGCATCGCCCTCGCCCTCGCCAGACACGCTGAACTTGTGGCCGTTTACGTC
GCCGTCCAGCTCGACCAGGATGGGCACCACCCCGGTGAACAGCTCCTCGCCCTTGCTCACCATGGTGGCC
TCACGACACCTGAAATGGAAGAAAAAAACTTTGAACCACTGTCTGAGGCTTGAGAATGAACCAAGATCCA
AACTCAAAAAGGGCAAATTCCAAGGAGAATTACATCAAGTGCCAAGCTGGCCTAACTTCAGTCTCCACCC
ACTCAGTGTGGGGAAACTCCATCGCATAAAACCCCTCCCCCCAACCTAAAGACGACGTACTCCAAAAGCT
CGAGAACTAATCGAGGTGCCTGGACGGCGCCCGGTACTCCGTGGAGTCACATGAAGCGACGGCTGAGGAC
GGAAAGGCCCTTTTCCTTTGTGTGGGTGACTCACCCGCCCGCTCTCCCGAGCGCCGCGTCCTCCATTTTG
AGCTCCCTGCAGCAGGGCCGGGAAGCGGCCATCTTTCCGCTCACGCAACTGGTGCCGACCGGGCCAGCCT
TGCCGCCCAGGGCGGGGCGATACACGGCGGCGCGAGGCCAGGCACCAGAGCAGGCCGGCCAGCTTGAGAC
TACCCCCGTCCGATTCTCGGTGGCCGCGCTCGCAGGCCCCGCCTCGCCGAACATGTGCGCTGGGACGCAC
GGGCCCCGTCGCCGCCCGCGGCCCCAAAAACCGAAATACCAGTGTGCAGATCTTGGCCCGCATTTACAAG
ACTATCTTGCCAGAAAAAAAGCGTCGCAGCAGGTCATCAAAAATTTTAAATGGCTAGAGACTTATCGAAA
GCAGCGAGACAGGCGCGAAGGTGCCACCAGATTCGCACGCGGCGGCCCCAGCGCCCAGGCCAGGCCTCAA
CTCAAGCACGAGGCGAAGGGGCTCCTTAAGCGCAAGGCCTCGAACTCTCCCACCCACTTCCAACCCGAAG
CTCGGGATCAAGAATCACGTACTGCAGCCAGGTGGAAGTAATTCAAGGCACGCAAGGGCCATAACCCGTA
AAGAGGCCAGGCCCGCGGGAACCACACACGGCACTTACCTGTGTTCTGGCGGCAAACCCGTTGCGAAAAA
GAACGTTCACGGCGACTACTGCACTTATATACGGTTCTCCCCCACCCTCGGGAAAAAGGCGGAGCCAGTA
CACGACATCACTTTCCCAGTTTACCCCGCGCCACCTTCTCTAGGCACCGGTTCAATTGCCGACCCCTCCC
CCCAACTTCTCGGGGACTGTGGGCGATGTGCGCTCTGCCCACTGACGGGCACCGGAGCCTACGTAGGAAT
TAATTCGCCAGCACAGTGGTCGAGGTGAGCCCCACGTTCTGCTTCACTCTCCCCATCTCCCCCCCCTCCC
CACCCCCAATTTTGTATTTATTTATTTTTTAATTATTTTGTGCAGCGATGGGGGCGGGGGGGGGGGGGGG
GCGCGCGCCAGGCGGGGCGGGGCGGGGCGAGGGGCGGGGCGGGGCGAGGCGGAGAGGTGCGGCGGCAGCC
AATCAGAGCGGCGCGCTCCGAAAGTTTCCTTTTATGGCGAGGCGGCGGCGGCGGCGGCCCTATAAAAAGC
GAAGCGCGCGGCGGGCGGGAGTCGCTGCGCGCTGCCTTCGCCCCGTGCCCCGCTCCGCCGCCGCCTCGCG
CCGCCCGCCCCGGCTCTGACTGACCGCGTTACTCCCACAGGTGAGCGGGCGGGACGGCCCTTCTCCTCCG
GGCTGTAATTAGCGCTTGGTTTAATGACGGCTTGTTTCTTTTCTGTGGCTGCGTGAAAGCCTTGAGGGGC
TCCGGGAGGGCCCTTTGTGCGGGGGGAGCGGCTCGGGGGGTGCGTGCGTGTGTGTGTGCGTGGGGAGCGC
CGCGTGCGGCTCCGCGCTGCCCGGCGGCTGTGAGCGCTGCGGGCGCGGCGCGGGGCTTTGTGCGCTCCGC
AGTGTGCGCGAGGGGAGCGCGGCCGGGGGCGGTGCCCCGCGGTGCGGGGGGGGCTGCGAGGGGAACAAAG
GCTGCGTGCGGGGTGTGTGCGTGGGGGGGTGAGCAGGGGGTGTGGGCGCGTCGGTCGGGCTGCAACCCCC
CCTGCACCCCCCTCCCCGAGTTGCTGAGCACGGCCCGGCTTCGGGTGCGGGGCTCCGTACGGGGCGTGGC
GCGGGGCTCGCCGTGCCGGGCGGGGGGTGGCGGCAGGTGGGGGTGCCGGGCGGGGCGGGGCCGCCTCGGG
CCGGGGAGGGCTCGGGGGAGGGGCGCGGCGGCCCCCGGAGCGCCGGCGGCTGTCGAGGCGCGGCGAGCCG
CAGCCATTGCCTTTTATGGTAATCGTGCGAGAGGGCGCAGGGACTTCCTTTGTCCCAAATCTGTGCGGAG
CCGAAATCTGGGAGGCGCCGCCGCACCCCCTCTAGCGGGCGCGGGGCGAAGCGGTGCGGCGCCGGCAGGA
AGGAAATGGGCGGGGAGGGCCTTCGTGCGTCGCCGCGCCGCCGTCCCCTTCTCCCTCTCCAGCCTCGGGG
CTGTCCGCGGGGGGACGGCTGCCTTCGGGGGGGACGGGGCAGGGCGGGGTTCGGCTTCTGGCGTGTGACC
GGCGGCTCTAGCGTTTAAACTTAAGCTAATACGACTCACTATAGGGAGCTTGGTACCGCAACCTCAAACA
GACACCATGGTGCACCTGACTCCTGAGGAGAAGTCTGCCGTTACTGCCCTGTGGGGCAAGGTGAACGTGG
ATGAAGTTGGTGGTGAGGCCCTGGGCAGGTTGGTATCAAGGTTACAAGACAGGTTTAAGGAGACCAATAG
AAACTGGGCATATGGAGACAGAGAAGACTCTTGGGTTTCTGATAGGCACTGACTCTCTCTGCCTATGTCT
TTCTCTGCCATCCAGGTTTCGCTCTCTAAAAAAGTCACCTACTTAACACGACGTGCCTCCGTGGCACGAA
AATAAACCACTAAGAAAACAGGTCTGACTATGGGACCCTTGATGTTTTCTTTCCCCTTCTTTTCTATGGT
TAAGTTCATGTCATAGGAAGGGGAGAAGTAACAGGGTACAGTTTAGAATGGGAAACAGACGAATGATTGC
ATCAGTGTGGAAGTCTCAGGATCGTTTTAGTTTCTTTTATTTGCTGTTCATAACAATTGTTTTCTTTTGT
TTAATTCTTGCTTTCTTTTTTTTTCTTCTCCGCAATTTTTACTATTATACTTAATGCCTTAACATTGTGT
ATAACAAAAGGAAATATCTCTGAGATACATTAAGTAACTTAAAAAAAAACTTTACACAGTCTGCCTAGTA
CATTACTATTTGGAATATATGTGTGCTTATTTGCATATTCATAATCTCCCTACTTTATTTTCTTTTATTT
TTAATTGATACATAATCATTATACATATTTATGGGTTAAAGTGTAATGTTTTAATATCGATACACATATT
GACCAAATCAGGGTAATTTTGCATTTGTAATTTTAAAAAATGCTTTCTTCTTTTAATATACTTTTTTGTT
TATCTTATTTCTAATACTTTCCCTAATCTCTTTCTTTCAGGGCAATAATGATACAATGTATCATGCCTCT
TTGCACCATTCTAAAGAATAACAGTGATAATTTCTGGGTTAAGGCAATAGCAATATTTCTGCATATAAAT
ATTTCTGCATATAAATTGTAACTGATGTAAGAGGTTTCATATTGCTAATAGCAGCTACAATCCAGCTACC
ATTCTGCTTTTATTTTATGGTTGGGATAAGGCTGGATTATTCTGAGTCCAAGCTAGGCCCTTTTGCTAAT
CATGTTCATACCTCTTATCTTCCTCCCACAGCTCCTGGGCAACGTGCTGGTCTGTGTGCTGGCCCATCAC
TTTGGCAAAGAATTCACCCCACCAGTGCAGGCTGCCTATCAGAAAGTGGTGGCTGGTGTGGCTAATGCCC
TGGCCCACAAGTATCACTAAGCTCGCTCTAGACTAGACGATTAAATTACATTATAGGGCCCGTTTAAACC
CGCTGATCAGCCTCGACTGTGCCTTCTAGTTGCCAGCCATCTGTTGTTTGCCCCTCCCCCGTGCCTTCCT
TGACCCTGGAAGGTGCCACTCCCACTGTCCTTTCCTAATAAAATGAGGAAATTGCATCGCATTGTCTGAG
TAGGTGTCATTCTATTCTGGGGGGTGGGGTGGGGCAGGACAGCAAGGGGGAGGATTGGGAAGACAATAGC
AGGCATGCTGGGGATGCGGTGGGCTCTATGGCTTCTGAGGCGGAAAGAACCAGCTGGGGCTCTAGGGGGT
ATCCCC
[124 nt withheld, positions 4907-5030]
C
[91 nt withheld, positions 5032-5122]
A
[49 nt withheld, positions 5124-5172]
CCTTTGACGTTGGAGTCCACGTTCTTT
[37 nt withheld, positions 5200-5236]
ACCCTATCTCGGTCTATTCTTTTGATTTATAAGGGATTTTGCCGATTTCGGCCTATTGGTTAAAAAATGA
GCTGATTTAACAAAAATTTAACGCGAATTAATTCTGTGGAATGTGTGTCAGTTAGGGTGTGGAAAGTCCC
CAGGCTCCCCAGCAGGCAGAAGTATGCAAAGCATGCATCTCAATTAGTCAGCAACCAGGTGTGGAAAGTC
CCCAGGCTCCCCAGCAGGCAGAAGTATGCAAAGCATGCATCTCAATTAGTCAGCAACCATAGTCCCGCCC
CTAACTCCGCCCATCCCGCCCCTAACTCCGCCCAGTTCCGCCCATTCTCCGCCCCATGGCTGACTAATTT
TTTTTATTTATGCAGAGGCCGAGGCCGCCTCTGCCTCTGAGCTATTCCAGAAGTAGTGAGGAGGCTTTTT
TGGAGGCCTAGGCTTTTGCAAAAAGCTCCCGGGAGCTTGTATATCCATTTTCGGATCTGATCAGCACGTG
TTGACAATTAATCATCGGCATAGTATATCGGCATAGTATAATACGACAAGGTGAGGAACTAAACCATGGC
CAAGTTGACCAGTGCCGTTCCGGTGCTCACCGCGCGCGACGTCGCCGGAGCGGTCGAGTTCTGGACCGAC
CGGCTCGGGTTCTCCCGGGACTTCGTGGAGGACGACTTCGCCGGTGTGGTCCGGGACGACGTGACCCTGT
TCATCAGCGCGGTCCAGGACCAGGTGGTGCCGGACAACACCCTGGCCTGGGTGTGGGTGCGCGGCCTGGA
CGAGCTGTACGCCGAGTGGTCGGAGGTCGTGTCCACGAACTTCCGGGACGCCTCCGGGCCGGCCATGACC
GAGATCGGCGAGCAGCCGTGGGGGCGGGAGTTCGCCCTGCGCGACCCGGCCGGCAACTGCGTGCACTTCG
TGGCCGAGGAGCAGGACTGACACGTGCTACGAGATTTCGATTCCACCGCCGCCTTCTATGAAAGGTTGGG
CTTCGGAATCGTTTTCCGGGACGCCGGCTGGATGATCCTCCAGCGCGGGGATCTCATGCTGGAGTTCTTC
GCCCACCCCAACTTGTTTATTGCAGCTTATAATGGTTACAAATAAAGCAATAGCATCACAAATTTCACAA
ATAAAGCATTTTTTTCACTGCATTCTAGTTGTGGTTTGTCCAAACTCATCAATGTATCTTATCATGTCTG
TATACCGTCGACCTCTAGCTAGAGCTTGGCGTAATCATGGTCATAGCTGTTTCCTGTGTGAAATTGTTAT
CCGCTCACAATTCCACACAACATACGAGCCGGAAGCATAAAGTGTAAAGCCTGGGGTGCCTAATGAGTGA
GCTAACTCACATTAATTGCGTTGCGCTCACTGCCCGCTTTCCAGTCGGGAAACCTGTCGTGCCAGCTGCA
TTAATGAATCGGCCAACGCGCGGGGAGAGGCGGTTTGCGTATTGGGCGCTCTTCCGCTTCCTCGCTCACT
GACTCGCTGCGCTCGGTCGTTCGGCTGCGGCGAGCGGTATCAGCTCACTCAAAGGCGGTAATACGGTTAT
CCACAGAATCAGGGGATAACGCAGGAAAGAACATGTGAGCAAAAGGCCAGCAAAAGGCCAGGAACCGTAA
AAAGGCCGCGTTGCTGGCGTTTTTCCATAGGCTCCGCCCCCCTGACGAGCATCACAAAAATCGACGCTCA
AGTCAGAGGTGGCGAAACCCGACAGGACTATAAAGATACCAGGCGTTTCCCCCTGGAAGCTCCCTCGTGC
GCTCTCCTGTTCCGACCCTGCCGCTTACCGGATACCTGTCCGCCTTTCTCCCTTCGGGAAGCGTGGCGCT
TTCTCATAGCTCACGCTGTAGGTATCTCAGTTCGGTGTAGGTCGTTCGCTCCAAGCTGGGCTGTGTGCAC
GAACCCCCCGTTCAGCCCGACCGCTGCGCCTTATCCGGTAACTATCGTCTTGAGTCCAACCCGGTAAGAC
ACGACTTATCGCCACTGGCAGCAGCCACTGGTAACAGGATTAGCAGAGCGAGGTATGTAGGCGGTGCTAC
AGAGTTCTTGAAGTGGTGGCCTAACTACGGCTACACTAGAAGAACAGTATTTGGTATCTGCGCTCTGCTG
AAGCCAGTTACCTTCGGAAAAAGAGTTGGTAGCTCTTGATCCGGCAAACAAACCACCGCTGGTAGCGGTG
GTTTTTTTGTTTGCAAGCAGCAGATTACGCGCAGAAAAAAAGGATCTCAAGAAGATCCTTTGATCTTTTC
TACGGGGTCTGACGCTCAGTGGAACGAAAACTCACGTTAAGGGATTTTGGTCATGAGATTATCAAAAAGG
ATCTTCACCTAGATCCTTTTAAATTAAAAATGAAGTTTTAAATCAATCTAAAGTATATATGAGTAAACTT
GGTCTGACAGTTACCAATGCTTAATCAGTGAGGCACCTATCTCAGCGATCTGTCTATTTCGTTCATCCAT
AGTTGCCTGACTCCCCGTCGTGTAGATAACTACGATACGGGAGGGCTTACCATCTGGCCCCAGTGCTGCA
ATGATACCGCGAGACCCACGCTCACCGGCTCCAGATTTATCAGCAATAAACCAGCCAGCCGGAAGGGCCG
AGCGCAGAAGTGGTCCTGCAACTTTATCCGCCTCCATCCAGTCTATTAATTGTTGCCGGGAAGCTAGAGT
AAGTAGTTCGCCAGTTAATAGTTTGCGCAACGTTGTTGCCATTGCTACAGGCATCGTGGTGTCACGCTCG
TCGTTTGGTATGGCTTCATTCAGCTCCGGTTCCCAACGATCAAGGCGAGTTACATGATCCCCCATGTTGT
GCAAAAAAGCGGTTAGCTCCTTCGGTCCTCCGATCGTTGTCAGAAGTAAGTTGGCCGCAGTGTTATCACT
CATGGTTATGGCAGCACTGCATAATTCTCTTACTGTCATGCCATCCGTAAGATGCTTTTCTGTGACTGGT
GAGTACTCAACCAAGTCATTCTGAGAATAGTGTATGCGGCGACCGAGTTGCTCTTGCCCGGCGTCAATAC
GGGATAATACCGCGCCACATAGCAGAACTTTAAAAGTGCTCATCATTGGAAAACGTTCTTCGGGGCGAAA
ACTCTCAAGGATCTTACCGCTGTTGAGATCCAGTTCGATGTAACCCACTCGTGCACCCAACTGATCTTCA
GCATCTTTTACTTTCACCAGCGTTTCTGGGTGAGCAAAAACAGGAAGGCAAAATGCCGCAAAAAAGGGAA
TAAGGGCGACACGGAAATGTTGAATACTCATACTCTTCCTTTTTCAATATTATTGAAGCATTTATCAGGG
TTATTGTCTCATGAGCGGATACATATTTGAATGTATTTAGAAAAATAAACAAATAGGGGTTCCGCGCACA
TTTCCCCGAAAAGTG
