>Addgene plasmid #204162 | pRegev_S2 | depositor partial sequence | sequence record 396423 | Exon S2
GTTTCGCTCTCTAAAAAAGTCACCTACTTAACACGACGTGCCTCCGTGGCACGAAAATAAACCACTAAGA
AAACAG
